Addgene plasmid #83803: pDH18
Purpose: YFP-CFP positive FRET control; his selection
Depositing lab: Eric Muller. Depositing organization: University of Washington. Publication: Fluorescence resonance energy transfer using color variants of green fluorescent protein. Hailey DW, Davis TN, Muller EG. Methods Enzymol. 2002;351:34-49. PubMed 12073355.
Backbone
  Vector backbone: based on pDH3 and pDH5
  Backbone manufacturer: Muller Lab
  Vector type: Yeast Expression
  Selectable markers: HIS3
Growth in bacteria
  Bacterial resistance: Ampicillin, 100 μg/mL
  Growth temperature: 37°C
  Growth strain: DH5alpha
  Copy number: Unknown
Gene/Insert
  Gene/Insert name: YFP-CFP
  Cloning method: Unknown
  Sequencing primers: 5′ SP6; 3′ T7
Terms and licenses: Academic/Nonprofit Terms; Industry Terms: Not Available to Industry
Depositor comments: For more information, see http://yeastrc.org/yeastrc/pages/plasmids_protocols.html
How to cite: pDH18 was a gift from Eric Muller (Addgene plasmid # 83803 ; http://n2t.net/addgene:83803 ; RRID:Addgene_83803)
