[The description below was written by a language model from this plasmid's Addgene catalogue record and pLannotate feature annotations shown in this document.]
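Description:
pDH18 is a yeast plasmid of about 5.4 kb, built from the earlier vectors pDH3 and pDH5. It carries a tandem YFP-CFP fusion intended as a positive control for fluorescence resonance energy transfer (FRET) experiments. In E. coli it is propagated through a high-copy ColE1/pUC-type origin and selected with ampicillin via the β-lactamase gene and its native promoter. Short remnants of lacI, rop and the pBR322 bom region are backbone leftovers with no evident function. The feature table shows no yeast replication origin or centromere, so the plasmid does not appear designed for episomal maintenance in yeast.

The payload consists of two Aequorea-derived fluorescent protein coding sequences placed head to tail with only a few bases between them. The first is annotated as the EYFP-Q69K variant. The second is annotated generically as GFP and, according to the catalogue entry, corresponds to CFP. Joining the donor and acceptor in one polypeptide holds them close together, giving a reference signal for high FRET efficiency. The fusion is followed by the S. cerevisiae ADH1 terminator, but no yeast promoter is annotated upstream, and the record does not state how expression is driven. Downstream lies a histidine prototrophy marker, the S. pombe his5 gene, which complements S. cerevisiae his3. It is flanked by the Ashbya gossypii TEF promoter and terminator. This promoterless tag-terminator-marker layout resembles the cassettes used as PCR templates for in-frame integration at the 3′ end of a chromosomal gene, though the record does not say this explicitly. SP6 and T7 promoters flank the cassette and serve as sequencing primer sites.
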