Features (pLannotate 1.2.2; 14 found; start..end, strand, type, name):
     63..779     +  CDS            EYFP-Q69K: EYFP-Q69K is a basic (constitutively fluorescent) green/yellow fluorescent protein published in 1999, derived from Aequorea victoria. It has moderate acid sensitivity.
    786..1499    +  CDS            GFP: Aequoria victoria green fluorescent protein
   1520..1707    +  terminator     ADH1 terminator: S. cerevisiae ADH1; transcription terminator for the S. cerevisiae alcohol dehydrogenase 1 (ADH1) gene
   1782..2125    +  promoter       TEF promoter: Ashbya gossypii TEF promoter
   2126..2779    +  CDS            S. pombe his5: imidazoleglycerol-phosphate dehydratase, required for histidine biosynthesis; Schizosaccharomyces pombe his5; yeast auxotrophic marker; corresponds to S. cerevisiae HIS3
   2785..2982    +  terminator     TEF terminator: Ashbya gossypii TEF terminator
   3087..3105    -  promoter       T7 promoter: promoter for bacteriophage T7 RNA polymerase
   3127..3180    -  CDS            lacI (fragment): lac repressor; lacI; The lac repressor binds to the lac operator to inhibit transcription in E. coli. This inhibition can be relieved by adding lactose or isopropyl-β-D-thiogalactopyranoside (IPTG).
   3363..3951    -  rep_origin     ori: high-copy-number ColE1/pMB1/pBR322/pUC origin of replication
   4122..4982    -  CDS            AmpR: β-lactamase; bla; confers resistance to ampicillin, carbenicillin, and related antibiotics
   4983..5087    -  promoter       AmpR promoter: bla
   5182..5217    +  CDS            rop (fragment): Rop protein, which maintains plasmids at low copy number; rop
   5319..5370    +  misc_feature   bom (fragment): basis of mobility region from pBR322
   5433..2       +  promoter       SP6 promoter (across the origin): promoter for bacteriophage SP6 RNA polymerase
>Addgene plasmid #83803 | pDH18 | depositor full sequence | sequence record 160072 | pDH18 sequence 5449 bps
GAACGCGGCCGCCAGCTGAAGCTTCGTACGCTGCAGGTCGACGGATCCCCGGGTTAATTAACATGGTGAG
TAAAGGAGAAGAACTTTTCACTGGAGTTGTCCCAATTCTTGTTGAATTAGATGGTGATGTTAATGGGCAC
AAATTTTCTGTCAGTGGAGAGGGTGAAGGTGATGCAACATACGGAAAACTTACCCTTAAATTTATTTGCA
CTACTGGAAAACTACCTGTTCCATGGCCAACACTTGTCACTACTTTCGGTTATGGTCTAAAATGCTTTGC
TAGATACCCAGATCATATGAAACGGCATGACTTTTTCAAGAGTGCCATGCCCGAAGGTTATGTACAGGAA
AGAACTATATTTTTCAAAGATGACGGGAACTACAAGACACGTGCTGAAGTCAAGTTTGAAGGTGATACCC
TTGTTAATAGAATCGAGTTAAAAGGTATTGATTTTAAAGAAGATGGAAACATTCTTGGACACAAATTGGA
ATACAACTATAACTCACACAATGTATACATCATGGCAGACAAACAAAAGAATGGAATCAAAGTTAACTTC
AAAATTAGACACAACATTGAAGATGGAAGCGTTCAACTAGCAGACCATTATCAACAAAATACTCCAATTG
GCGATGGCCCTGTCCTTTTACCAGACAACCATTACCTGTCCTATCAATCTGCCCTTTCGAAAGATCCCAA
CGAAAAGAGAGACCACATGGTCCTTCTTGAGTTTGTAACAGCTGCTGGGATTACACATGGCATGGATGAA
CTATACAAAGGCGCCAGTAAAGGAGAAGAACTTTTCACTGGAGTTGTCCCAATTCTTGTTGAATTAGATG
GTGATGTTAATGGGCACAAATTTTCTGTCAGTGGAGAGGGTGAAGGTGATGCAACATACGGAAAACTTAC
CCTTAAATTTATTTGCACTACTGGAAAACTACCTGTTCCATGGCCAACACTTGTCACTACTTTGACTTGG
GGTGTTCAATGCTTTTCAAGATACCCAGATCATATGAAACGGCATGACTTTTTCAAGAGTGCCATGCCCG
AAGGTTATGTACAGGAAAGAACTATATTTTTCAAAGATGACGGGAACTACAAGACACGTGCTGAAGTCAA
GTTTGAAGGTGATACCCTTGTTAATAGAATCGAGTTAAAAGGTATTGATTTTAAAGAAGATGGAAACATT
CTTGGACACAAATTGGAATACAACTATATTTCACACAATGTATACATCACTGCAGACAAACAAAAGAATG
GAATCAAAGCTCATTTCAAAATTAGACACAACATTGAAGATGGAAGCGTTCAACTAGCAGACCATTATCA
ACAAAATACTCCAATTGGCGATGGCCCTGTCCTTTTACCAGACAACCATTACCTGTCCACACAATCTGCC
CTTTCGAAAGATCCCAACGAAAAGAGAGACCACATGGTCCTTCTTGAGTTTGTAACAGCTGCTGGGATTA
CACATGGCATGGATGAACTATACAAATAGGGCGCGCCACTTCTAAATAAGCGAATTTCTTATGATTTATG
ATTTTTATTATTAAATAAGTTATAAAAAAAATAAGTGTATACAAATTTTAAAGTGACTCTTAGGTTTTAA
AACGAAAATTCTTATTCTTGAGTAACTCTTTCCTGTAGGTCAGGTTGCTTTCTCAGGTATAGTATGAGGT
CGCTCTTATTGACCACACCTCTACCGGCAGATCCGCTAGGGATAACAGGGTAATATAGATCTGTTTAGCT
TGCCTCGTCCCCGCCGGGTCACCCGGCCAGCGACATGGAGGCCCAGAATACCCTCCTTGACAGTCTTGAC
GTGCGCAGCTCAGGGGCATGATGTGACTGTCGCCCGTACATTTAGCCCATACATCCCCATGTATAATCAT
TTGCATCCATACATTTTGATGGCCGCACGGCGCGAAGCAAAAATTACGGCTCCTCGCTGCAGACCTGCGA
GCAGGGAAACGCTCCCCTCACAGACGCGTTGAATTGTCCCCACGCCGCGCCCCTGTAGAGAAATATAAAA
GGTTAGGATTTGCCACTGAGGTTCTTCTTTCATATACTTCCTTTTAAAATCTTGCTAGGATACAGTTCTC
ACATCACATCCGAACATAAACAACCATGGGTAGGAGGGCTTTTGTAGAAAGAAATACGAACGAAACGAAA
ATCAGCGTTGCCATCGCTTTGGACAAAGCTCCCTTACCTGAAGAGTCGAATTTTATTGATGAACTTATAA
CTTCCAAGCATGCAAACCAAAAGGGAGAACAAGTAATCCAAGTAGACACGGGAATTGGATTCTTGGATCA
CATGTATCATGCACTGGCTAAACATGCAGGCTGGAGCTTACGACTTTACTCAAGAGGTGATTTAATCATC
GATGATCATCACACTGCAGAAGATACTGCTATTGCACTTGGTATTGCATTCAAGCAGGCTATGGGTAACT
TTGCCGGCGTTAAAAGATTTGGACATGCTTATTGTCCACTTGACGAAGCTCTTTCTAGAAGCGTAGTTGA
CTTGTCGGGACGGCCCTATGCTGTTATCGATTTGGGATTAAAGCGTGAAAAGGTTGGGGAATTGTCCTGT
GAAATGATCCCTCACTTACTATATTCCTTTTCGGTAGCAGCTGGAATTACTTTGCATGTTACCTGCTTAT
ATGGTAGTAATGACCATCATCGTGCTGAAAGCGCTTTTAAATCTCTGGCTGTTGCCATGCGCGCGGCTAC
TAGTCTTACTGGAAGTTCTGAAGTCCCAAGCACGAAGGGAGTGTTGTAAAGAGTACTGACAATAAAAAGA
TTCTTGTTTTCAAGAACTTGTCATTTGTATAGTTTTTTTATATTGTAGTTGTTCTATTTTAATCAAATGT
TAGCGTGATTTATATTTTTTTTCGCCTCGACATCATCTGCCCAGATGCGAAGTTAAGTGCGCAGAAAGTA
ATATCATGCGTCAATCGTATGTGAATGCTGGTCGCTATACTGCTGTCGATTCGATACTAACGCCGCCATC
CAGTTTAAACGAGCTCGAATTCATCGATGATATCAGATCCACTAGTGGCCTATGCGGCCGCGGATCTGCC
GGTCTCCCTATAGTGAGTCGTATTAATTTCGATAAGCCAGGTTAACCTGCATTAATGAATCGGCCAACGC
GCGGGGAGAGGCGGTTTGCGTATTGGGCGCTCTTCCGCTTCCTCGCTCACTGACTCGCTGCGCTCGGTCG
TTCGGCTGCGGCGAGCGGTATCAGCTCACTCAAAGGCGGTAATACGGTTATCCACAGAATCAGGGGATAA
CGCAGGAAAGAACATGTGAGCAAAAGGCCAGCAAAAGGCCAGGAACCGTAAAAAGGCCGCGTTGCTGGCG
TTTTTCCATAGGCTCCGCCCCCCTGACGAGCATCACAAAAATCGACGCTCAAGTCAGAGGTGGCGAAACC
CGACAGGACTATAAAGATACCAGGCGTTTCCCCCTGGAAGCTCCCTCGTGCGCTCTCCTGTTCCGACCCT
GCCGCTTACCGGATACCTGTCCGCCTTTCTCCCTTCGGGAAGCGTGGCGCTTTCTCAATGCTCACGCTGT
AGGTATCTCAGTTCGGTGTAGGTCGTTCGCTCCAAGCTGGGCTGTGTGCACGAACCCCCCGTTCAGCCCG
ACCGCTGCGCCTTATCCGGTAACTATCGTCTTGAGTCCAACCCGGTAAGACACGACTTATCGCCACTGGC
AGCAGCCACTGGTAACAGGATTAGCAGAGCGAGGTATGTAGGCGGTGCTACAGAGTTCTTGAAGTGGTGG
CCTAACTACGGCTACACTAGAAGGACAGTATTTGGTATCTGCGCTCTGCTGAAGCCAGTTACCTTCGGAA
AAAGAGTTGGTAGCTCTTGATCCGGCAAACAAACCACCGCTGGTAGCGGTGGTTTTTTTGTTTGCAAGCA
GCAGATTACGCGCAGAAAAAAAGGATCTCAAGAAGATCCTTTGATCTTTTCTACGGGGTCTGACGCTCAG
TGGAACGAAAACTCACGTTAAGGGATTTTGGTCATGAGATTATCAAAAAGGATCTTCACCTAGATCCTTT
TAAATTAAAAATGAAGTTTTAAATCAATCTAAAGTATATATGAGTAAACTTGGTCTGACAGTTACCAATG
CTTAATCAGTGAGGCACCTATCTCAGCGATCTGTCTATTTCGTTCATCCATAGTTGCCTGACTCCCCGTC
GTGTAGATAACTACGATACGGGAGGGCTTACCATCTGGCCCCAGTGCTGCAATGATACCGCGAGACCCAC
GCTCACCGGCTCCAGATTTATCAGCAATAAACCAGCCAGCCGGAAGGGCCGAGCGCAGAAGTGGTCCTGC
AACTTTATCCGCCTCCATCCAGTCTATTAATTGTTGCCGGGAAGCTAGAGTAAGTAGTTCGCCAGTTAAT
AGTTTGCGCAACGTTGTTGCCATTGCTACAGGCATCGTGGTGTCACGCTCGTCGTTTGGTATGGCTTCAT
TCAGCTCCGGTTCCCAACGATCAAGGCGAGTTACATGATCCCCCATGTTGTGCAAAAAAGCGGTTAGCTC
CTTCGGTCCTCCGATCGTTGTCAGAAGTAAGTTGGCCGCAGTGTTATCACTCATGGTTATGGCAGCACTG
CATAATTCTCTTACTGTCATGCCATCCGTAAGATGCTTTTCTGTGACTGGTGAGTACTCAACCAAGTCAT
TCTGAGAATAGTGTATGCGGCGACCGAGTTGCTCTTGCCCGGCGTCAATACGGGATAATACCGCGCCACA
TAGCAGAACTTTAAAAGTGCTCATCATTGGAAAACGTTCTTCGGGGCGAAAACTCTCAAGGATCTTACCG
CTGTTGAGATCCAGTTCGATGTAACCCACTCGTGCACCCAACTGATCTTCAGCATCTTTTACTTTCACCA
GCGTTTCTGGGTGAGCAAAAACAGGAAGGCAAAATGCCGCAAAAAAGGGAATAAGGGCGACACGGAAATG
TTGAATACTCATACTCTTCCTTTTTCAATATTATTGAAGCATTTATCAGGGTTATTGTCTCATGAGCGGA
TACATATTTGAATGTATTTAGAAAAATAAACAAATAGGGGTTCCGCGCACATTTCCCCGAAAAGTGCCAC
CTGACGTCTAAGAAACCATTATTATCATGACATTAACCTATAAAAATAGGCGTATCACGAGGCCCTTTCG
TCTCGCGCGTTTCGGTGATGACGGTGAAAACCTCTGACACATGCAGCTCCCGGAGACGGTCACAGCTTGT
CTGTAAGCGGATGCCGGGAGCAGACAAGCCCGTCAGGGCGCGTCAGCGGGTGTTGGCGGGTGTCGGGGCT
GGCTTAACTATGCGGCATCAGAGCAGATTGTACTGAGAGTGCACCATATGGACATATTGTCGTTAGAACG
CGGCTACAATTAATACATAACCTTATGTATCATACACATACGATTTAGGTGACACTATA
