>Addgene plasmid #83803 | pDH18 | addgene partial sequence | sequence record 161074 | pHybLex_rev 5'-GAGTCACTTTAAAATTTGTATACAC-3'
AAAATCATAAATCATAAGAAATTCGCTTATTTAGAAGTGGCGCGCCCTATTTGTATAGTTCATCCATGCC
ATGTGTAATCCCAGCAGCTGTTACAAACTCAAGAAGGACCATGTGGTCTCTCTTTTCGTTGGGATCTTTC
GAAAGGGCAGATTGTGTGGACAGGTAATGGTTGTCTGGTAAAAGGACAGGGCCATCGCCAATTGGAGTAT
TTTGTTGATAATGGTCTGCTAGTTGAACGCTTCCATCTTCAATGTTGTGTCTAATTTTGAAATGAGCTTT
GATTCCATTCTTTTGTTTGTCTGCAGTGATGTATACATTGTGTGAAATATAGTTGTATTCCAATTTGTGT
CCAAGAATGTTTCCATCTTCTTTAAAATCAATACCTTTTAACTCGATTCTATTAACAAGGGTATCACCTT
CAAACTTGACTTCAGCACGTGTCTTGTAGTTCCCGTCATCTTTGAAAAATATAGTTCTTTCCTGTACATA
ACCTTCGGGCATGGCACTCTTGAAAAAGTCATGCCGTTTCATATGATCTGGGTATCTTGAAAAGCATTGA
ACACCCCAAGTCAAAGTAGTGACAAGTGTTGGCCATGGAACAGGTAGTTTTCCAGTAGTGCAAATAAATT
TAAGGGTAAGTTTTCCGTATGTTGCATCACCTTCACCCTCTCCACTGACAGAAAATTTGTGCCCATTAAC
ATCACCATCTAATTCAACAAGAATTGGGACAACTCCAGTGAAAAGTTCTTCTCCTTTACTGGCGCCTTTG
TATAGTTCATCCATGCCATGTGTAATCCCAGCAGCTGTTACAAACTCAAGAAGGACCATGTGGTCTCTCT
TTTCGTTGGGATCTTTCGAAAGGGCAGATTGATAGGACAGGTAATGGTTGTCTGGTAAAAGGACAGGGCC
ATCGCCAATTGGAGTATTTTGTTGATAATGGTCTGCTAGTTGAACGCTTCCATC
