>Addgene plasmid #83803 | pDH18 | addgene partial sequence | sequence record 162900 | SP6 5'-ATTTAGGTGACACTATAG-3'
TACGCTGCAGGTCGACGGATCCCCGGGTTAATTAACATGGTGAGTAAAGGAGAAGAACTTTTCACTGGAG
TTGTCCCAATTCTTGTTGAATTAGATGGTGATGTTAATGGGCACAAATTTTCTGTCAGTGGAGAGGGTGA
AGGTGATGCAACATACGGAAAACTTACCCTTAAATTTATTTGCACTACTGGAAAACTACCTGTTCCATGG
CCAACACTTGTCACTACTTTCGGTTATGGTCTAAAATGCTTTGCTAGATACCCAGATCATATGAAACGGC
ATGACTTTTTCAAGAGTGCCATGCCCGAAGGTTATGTACAGGAAAGAACTATATTTTTCAAAGATGACGG
GAACTACAAGACACGTGCTGAAGTCAAGTTTGAAGGTGATACCCTTGTTAATAGAATCGAGTTAAAAGGT
ATTGATTTTAAAGAAGATGGAAACATTCTTGGACACAAATTGGAATACAACTATAACTCACACAATGTAT
ACATCATGGCAGACAAACAAAAGAATGGAATCAAAGTTAACTTCAAAATTAGACACAACATTGAAGATGG
AAGCGTTCAACTAGCAGACCATTATCAACAAAATACTCCAATTGGCGATGGCCCTGTCCTTTTACCAGAC
AACCATTACCTGTCCTATCAATCTGCCCTTTCGAAAGATCCCAACGAAAAGAGAGACCACATGGTCCTTC
TTGAGTTTGTAACAGCTGCTGGGATTACACATGGCATGGATGAACTATACAAAGGCGCCAGTAAAGGAGA
AGAACTTTTCACTGGAGTTGTCCCAATTCTTGTTGAATTAGATGGTGATGTTAATGGGCACAAATTTTCT
GTCAGTGGAGAGGGTGAAGGTGATGCAACATACGGAAAACTTACCCTTAAATTTATTTGC
