>Addgene plasmid #83803 | pDH18 | addgene partial sequence | sequence record 164093 | pRS-marker 5'-cggcatcagagcagattgta-3'
TTGTCGTTAGAACGCGGCTACAATTAATACATAACCTTATGTATCATACACATACGATTTAGGTGACACT
ATAGAACGCGGCCGCCAGCTGAAGCTTCGTACGCTGCAGGTCGACGGATCCCCGGGTTAATTAACATGGT
GAGTAAAGGAGAAGAACTTTTCACTGGAGTTGTCCCAATTCTTGTTGAATTAGATGGTGATGTTAATGGG
CACAAATTTTCTGTCAGTGGAGAGGGTGAAGGTGATGCAACATACGGAAAACTTACCCTTAAATTTATTT
GCACTACTGGAAAACTACCTGTTCCATGGCCAACACTTGTCACTACTTTCGGTTATGGTCTAAAATGCTT
TGCTAGATACCCAGATCATATGAAACGGCATGACTTTTTCAAGAGTGCCATGCCCGAAGGTTATGTACAG
GAAAGAACTATATTTTTCAAAGATGACGGGAACTACAAGACACGTGCTGAAGTCAAGTTTGAAGGTGATA
CCCTTGTTAATAGAATCGAGTTAAAAGGTATTGATTTTAAAGAAGATGGAAACATTCTTGGACACAAATT
GGAATACAACTATAACTCACACAATGTATACATCATGGCAGACAAACAAAAGAATGGAATCAAAGTTAAC
TTCAAAATTAGACACAACATTGAAGATGGAAGCGTTCAACTAGCAGACCATTATCAACAAAATACTCCAA
TTGGCGATGGCCCTGTCCTTTTACCAGACAACCATTACCTGTCCTATCAATCTGCCCTTTCGAAAGATCC
CAACGAAAAGAGAGACCACATGGTCCTTCTTGAGTTTGTAACAGCTGCTGGGATTACACATGGCATGGAT
GAACTATACAAAGGCGCCAGTAAAGGAGAAGAACTTTTCACTGGAGTTGTCCCAATTCTTGTTGAATTAG
ATGGTGATGTTAATGGGCACAAATTTTCTGTCAGTGGA
